Addgene plasmid #81108: GTT-c
Purpose: Gene Tagging vector TRP/CFP - Plasmid for yeast enhanced monomeric CFP (yemCFP) labeling of endogenous proteins with a TRP selection marker, originating from pSIVt (ID:81092)
Depositing lab: Serge Pelet. Depositing organization: Universite de Lausanne (UNIL). Publication: New families of single integration vectors and gene tagging plasmids for genetic manipulations in budding yeast. Wosika V, Durandau E, Varidel C, Aymoz D, Schmitt M, Pelet S. Mol Genet Genomics. 2016 Dec;291(6):2231-2240. Epub 2016 Sep 16. 10.1007/s00438-016-1249-1 PubMed 27637489.
Backbone
  Vector backbone: SIVt
  Total vector size (bp): 4183
  Vector type: Yeast Expression, Cre/Lox
  Selectable markers: TRP1
Growth in bacteria
  Bacterial resistance: Ampicillin, 100 μg/mL
  Growth temperature: 37°C
  Growth strain: DH5alpha
  Copy number: High Copy
Gene/Insert
  Gene/Insert name: yemCFP (alt name: yeast enhanced monomeric CFP)
  Insert size (bp): 760
  Tag / fusion protein: yemCFP (C terminal on backbone)
  Cloning method: Restriction Enzyme; 5′ cloning site SphI (unknown if destroyed); 3′ cloning site XhoI (unknown if destroyed)
  Sequencing primers: 5′ T3
Terms and licenses: Academic/Nonprofit Terms; Industry Terms: Not Available to Industry
How to cite: GTT-c was a gift from Serge Pelet (Addgene plasmid # 81108 ; http://n2t.net/addgene:81108 ; RRID:Addgene_81108)
