[The description below was written by a language model from this plasmid's Addgene catalogue record and pLannotate feature annotations shown in this document.]
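Description:
GTT-c is a 4,183 bp budding-yeast gene tagging plasmid derived from the single integration vector pSIVt. It is designed to label endogenous proteins at their C terminus with yeast enhanced monomeric CFP (yemCFP), using TRP1 selection. In E. coli it is maintained as a high-copy plasmid through a ColE1/pUC-type origin and selected with ampicillin via the bla gene and its promoter. No yeast replication origin is annotated, which fits its role as a template or donor for chromosomal tagging rather than as an episomal expression vector.

The tagging module begins just downstream of a T3 promoter and a short fragment of the pBluescript polylinker. It contains a roughly 720 bp fluorescent protein open reading frame with no yeast promoter annotated upstream, so expression would depend on in-frame fusion to the targeted gene. The automated annotation labels this ORF yeGFP, almost certainly because the yeast codon-optimised cyan variant closely resembles that reference; the catalogue entry identifies it as yemCFP, cloned between SphI and XhoI sites. The S. cerevisiae ADH1 terminator follows and supplies transcription termination for the tagged gene. Next comes the marker cassette, in which the Ashbya gossypii TEF promoter drives the TRP1 coding sequence, allowing selection of tagged clones in trp1 auxotrophic strains.

A loxP site lies downstream of TRP1, followed by two opposed T7 promoter sequences. The vector is classed as Cre/Lox, but only one loxP site appears in the feature table, so the record does not show whether Cre-mediated marker excision is possible. The plasmid belongs to a family of tagging vectors that vary in marker and fluorescent protein.
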