Features (pLannotate 1.2.2; 12 found; start..end, strand, type, name):
     69..132     -  promoter       AmpR promoter: bla
    159..177     +  promoter       T3 promoter: promoter for bacteriophage T3 RNA polymerase
    185..202     +  misc_feature   MCS (fragment): pBluescript multiple cloning site
    209..925     +  CDS            yeGFP: yeast-enhanced green fluorescent protein codons optimized for translation in S. cerevisiae and C. albicans
    969..1156    +  terminator     ADH1 terminator: S. cerevisiae ADH1; transcription terminator for the S. cerevisiae alcohol dehydrogenase 1 (ADH1) gene
   1231..1574    +  promoter       TEF promoter: Ashbya gossypii TEF promoter
   1575..2246    +  CDS            TRP1: TRPF_YEAST - Experimental evidence at protein level: Swiss-Prot protein existence level 1. From Saccharomyces cerevisiae (strain ATCC 204508 / S288c) (Baker's yeast).
   2500..2533    -  protein_bind   loxP: Cre-mediated recombination occurs in the 8-bp core sequence (GCATACAT). Cre recombinase
   2534..2552    +  promoter       T7 promoter: promoter for bacteriophage T7 RNA polymerase
   2581..2599    -  promoter       T7 promoter: promoter for bacteriophage T7 RNA polymerase
   2632..3220    -  rep_origin     ori: high-copy-number ColE1/pMB1/pBR322/pUC origin of replication
   3391..68      -  CDS            AmpR (across the origin): β-lactamase; bla; confers resistance to ampicillin, carbenicillin, and related antibiotics
>Addgene plasmid #81108 | GTT-c | depositor full sequence | sequence record 164588 | GTT-c sequence 4183 bps
GCAAAAACAGGAAGGCAAAATGCCGCAAAAAAGGGAATAAGGGCGACACGGAAATGTTGAATACTCATAC
TCTTCCTTTTTCAATATTATTGAAGCATTTATCAGGGTTATTGTCTCATGAGCGGATACATATTTGAAGT
ATCGTTCGAATTAATTAAAATTAACCCTCACTAAAGGGGCATGCGCGGCCGCTCTAGAACTAATTAACAT
GTCTAAAGGTGAAGAATTATTCACTGGTGTTGTCCCAATTTTGGTTGAATTAGATGGTGATGTTAATGGT
CACAAATTTTCTGTCTCCGGTGAAGGTGAAGGTGATGCTACTTACGGTAAATTGACCTTAAAATTTATTT
GTACTACTGGTAAATTGCCAGTTCCATGGCCAACCTTAGTCACTACTTTAACTTGGGGTGTTCAATGTTT
TTCTAGATACCCAGATCATATGAAACAACATGACTTTTTCAAGTCTGCCATGCCAGAAGGTTATGTTCAA
GAAAGAACTATTTTTTTCAAAGATGACGGTAACTACAAGACCAGAGCTGAAGTCAAGTTTGAAGGTGATA
CCTTAGTTAATAGAATCGAATTAAAAGGTATTGATTTTAAAGAAGATGGTAACATTTTAGGTCACAAATT
GGAATACATTTATAACTCTCACAATGTTTACATCACTGCTGACAAACAAAAGAATGGTATCAAAGCTAAC
TTCAAAATTAGACACAACATTGAAGATGGTTCTGTTCAATTAGCTGACCATTATCAACAAAATACTCCAA
TTGGTGATGGTCCAGTCTTGTTACCAGACAACCATTACTTATCCACTCAATCTAGATTATCCAAAGATCC
AAACGAAAAGAGAGACCACATGGTCTTGTTAGAATTTGTTACTGCTGCTGGTATTACCCATGGTATTGAT
GAATTGTACAAATAAGGATGCTAGCATTTTAACTCGAGGGCGCGCCACTTCTAAATAAGCGAATTTCTTA
TGATTTATGATTTTTATTATTAAATAAGTTATAAAAAAAATAAGTGTATACAAATTTTAAAGTGACTCTT
AGGTTTTAAAACGAAAATTCTTATTCTTGAGTAACTCTTTCCTGTAGGTCAGGTTGCTTTCTCAGGTATA
GTATGAGGTCGCTCTTATTGACCACACCTCTACCGGCAGATCCGCTAGGGATAACAGGGTAATATAGATC
TGTTTAGCTTGCCTCGTCCCCGCCGGGTCACCCGGCGAGCGACATGGAGGCCCAGAATACCCTCCTTGAC
AGTCTTGACGTGCGCAGCTCAGGGGCATGATGTGACTGTCGCCCGTACATTTAGCCCATACATCCCCATG
TATAATCATTTGCATCCATACATTTTGATGGCCGCACGGCGCGAAGCAAAAATTACGGCTCCTCGCCTCA
GACCTGCGAGCAGGGAAACGCTCCCCTCACAGACGCGTTGAATTGTCCCCACGCCGCGCCCCTGTAGAGA
AATATAAAAGGTTAGGATTTGCCACTGAGGTTCTTCTTTCATATACTTCCTTTTAAAATCTTGCTAGGAT
ACAGTTCTCACATCACATCCGAACATAAACAACCATGAGTGTCATAAACTTTACCGGATCGAGTGGACCT
CTCGTCAAGGTATGCGGGCTCCAGTCCACTGAAGCAGCGGAGTGTGCCCTAGACTCTGATGCCGATCTCT
TGGGCATTATCTGCGTCCCGAATAGGAAACGCACCATTGATCCTGTAATCGCGCGCAAGATTTCTTCGCT
CGTAAAGGCCTACAAGAACTCTTCAGGAACGCCGAAGTATTTAGTCGGTGTTTTTCGTAATCAGCCTAAA
GAGGACGTATTGGCACTCGTAAACGACTACGGCATAGATATAGTGCAGTTACATGGGGACGAGAGCTGGC
AGGAATATCAAGAGTTCCTGGGCTTGCCTGTCATTAAACGACTGGTTTTTCCGAAAGATTGTAATATCCT
TTTGTCAGCAGCGTCGCAGAAACCGCACTCATTCATACCGCTCTTCGACTCGGAAGCAGGCGGTACAGGG
GAACTACTGGACTGGAATAGTATAAGTGACTGGGTCGGACGGCAAGAGAGTCCGGAGTCCTTACATTTTA
TGCTGGCCGGGGGTTTAACCCCCGAAAACGTGGGAGATGCCCTCCGATTAAATGGGGTTATCGGTGTCGA
TGTATCAGGTGGGGTGGAGACGAATGGCGTGAAGGACTCAAATAAAATCGCTAATTTTGTGAAAAACGCT
AAGAAATGAGAATATTGATAAATTTAAATTTTGGAATGAGGGTTGTCCTTTCCTTTACAATAGAGGCATT
TGAGTGAGTAGGTTTTATCACCTTCTTGCTCTTATTAAATCGCAGTTGTCTTTCCGGTATGTGCTTGACT
GAGGAACAATATTTTATTCATGATACATTTCCATGCTACGCATATCGTCATCCACATGGAAGGTAATTTT
CTTCTGTGGCCTTTCATATAGTTGTGAATGGTAGAACAATCTTCATATAATAACTTCGTATAATGTATGC
TATACGAAGTTATTAATACGACTCACTATAGGGCGAATTGGAGCTCCAATTCGGACGTCCCCTATAGTGA
GTCGTATTATTAATTAATTCGAAGGCCGCGTTGCTGGCGTTTTTCCATAGGCTCGGCCCCCCTGACGAGC
ATCACAAAAATCGACGCTCAAGTCAGAGGTGGCGAAACCCGACAGGACTATAAAGATACCAGGCGTTTCC
CCCTGGAAGCTCCCTCGTGCGCTCTCCTGTTCCGACCCTGCCGCTTACCGGATACCTGTCCGCCTTTCTC
CCTTCGGGAAGCGTGGCGCTTTCTCATAGCTCACGCTGTAGGTATCTCAGTTCGGTGTAGGTCGTTCGCT
CCAAGCTGGGCTGTGTGCACGAACCCCCCGTTCAGCCCGACCGCTGCGCCTTATCCGGTAACTATCGTCT
TGAGTCCAACCCGGTAAGACACGACTTATCGCCACTGGCAGCAGCCACTGGTAACAGGATTAGCAGAGCG
AGGTATGTAGGCGGTGCTACAGAGTTCTTGAAGTGGTGGCCTAACTACGGCTACACTAGAAGAACAGTAT
TTGGTATCTGCGCTCTGCTGAAGCCAGTTACCTTCGGAAAAAGAGTTGGTAGCTCTTGATCCGGCAAACA
AACCACCGCTGGTAGCGGTGGTTTTTTTGTTTGCAAGCAGCAGATTACGCGCAGAAAAAAAGGATCTCAA
GAAGATCCTTTGATCTTTTCTACGGGGTCTGACGCTCAGTGGAACGAAAACTCACGTTAAGGGATTTTGG
TCATGAGATTATCAAAAAGGATCTTCACCTAGATCCTTTTAAATTAAAAATGAAGTTTTAAATCAATCTA
AAGTATATATGAGTAAACTTGGTCTGACAGTTACCAATGCTTAATCAGTGAGGCACCTATCTCAGCGATC
TGTCTATTTCGTTCATCCATAGTTGCCTGACTGCCCGTCGTGTAGATAACTACGATACGGGAGGGCTTAC
CATCTGGCCCCAGTGCTGCAATGATACCGCGAGACCCACGCTCACCGGCTCCAGATTTATCAGCAATAAA
CCAGCCAGCCGGAAGGGCCGAGCGCAGAAGTGGTCCTGCAACTTTATCCGCCTCCATCCAGTCTATTAAT
TGTTGCCGGGAAGCTAGAGTAAGTAGTTCGCCAGTTAATAGTTTGCGCAACGTTGTTGCCATTGCTACAG
GCATCGTGGTGTCACGCTCGTCGTTTGGTATGGCTTCATTCAGCTCCGGTTCCCAACGATCAAGGCGAGT
TACATGATCCCCCATGTTGTGAAAAAAAGCGGTTAGCTCCTTCGGTCCTCCGATCGTTGTCAGAAGTAAG
TTGGCCGCAGTGTTATCACTCATGGTTATGGCAGCACTGCATAATTCTCTTACTGTCATGCCATCCGTAA
GATGCTTTTCTGTGACTGGTGAGTACTCAACCAAGTCATTCTGAGAATAGTGTATGCGGCGACCGAGTTG
CTCTTGCCCGGCGTCAATACGGGATAATACCGCGCCACATAGCAGAACTTTAAAAGTGCTCATCATTGGA
AAACGTTCTTCGGGGCGAAAACTCTCAAGGATCTTACCGCTGTTGAGATCCAGTTCGATGTAACCCACTC
GTGCACCCAACTGATCTTCAGCATCTTTTACTTTCACCAGCGTTTCTGGGTGA
