>Addgene plasmid #81108 | GTT-c | depositor partial sequence | sequence record 154329 | forward tagging primer
GCGGCCGCTCTAGAACTA
