>Addgene plasmid #81108 | GTT-c | depositor partial sequence | sequence record 154330 | reverse tagging primer
CGTTGCTGGCGTTTTTCCAT
