>Addgene plasmid #81108 | GTT-c | depositor partial sequence | sequence record 154331 | TEF promoter A.gossypii
TAGCTTGCCTCGTCCCCGCCGGGTCACCCGGCGAGCGACATGGAGGCCCAGAATACCCTCCTTGACAGTC
TTGACGTGCGCAGCTCAGGGGCATGATGTGACTGTCGCCCGTACATTTAGCCCATACATCCCCATGTATA
ATCATTTGCATCCATACATTTTGATGGCCGCACGGCGCGAAGCAAAAATTACGGCTCCTCGCCTCAGACC
TGCGAGCAGGGAAACGCTCCCCTCACAGACGCGTTGAATTGTCCCCACGCCGCGCCCCTGTAGAGAAATA
TAAAAGGTTAGGATTTGCCACTGAGGTTCTTCTTTCATATACTTCCTTTTAAAATCTTGCTAGGATACAG
TTCTCACATCACATCCGAACATAAACAACC
