>Addgene plasmid #81108 | GTT-c | depositor partial sequence | sequence record 154332 | TEF terminator A.gossypii
GAATATTGATAAATTTAAATTTTGGAATGAGGGTTGTCCTTTCCTTTACAATAGAGGCATTTGAGTGAGT
AGGTTTTATCACCTTCTTGCTCTTATTAAATCGCAGTTGTCTTTCCGGTATGTGCTTGACTGAGGAACAA
TATTTTATTCATGATACATTTCCATGCTACGCATATCGTCATCCACATGGAAGGTAATTTTCTTCTGTGG
CCTTTCATATAGTTGTGAATGGTAGAACAATCTTCATATA
