>Addgene plasmid #81108 | GTT-c | addgene partial sequence | sequence record 164585 | AmpSeq-F 5'-ctcatgagcggatacatatttgaa-3'
AAATTAACCCTCACTAAAGGGGCATGCGCGGCCGCTCTAGAACTAATTAACATGTCTAAAGGTGAAGAAT
TATTCACTGGTGTTGTCCCAATTTTGGTTGAATTAGATGGTGATGTTAATGGTCACAAATTTTCTGTCTC
CGGTGAAGGTGAAGGTGATGCTACTTACGGTAAATTGACCTTAAAATTTATTTGTACTACTGGTAAATTG
CCAGTTCCATGGCCAACCTTAGTCACTACTTTAACTTGGGGTGTTCAATGTTTTTCTAGATACCCAGATC
ATATGAAACAACATGACTTTTTCAAGTCTGCCATGCCAGAAGGTTATGTTCAAGAAAGAACTATTTTTTT
CAAAGATGACGGTAACTACAAGACCAGAGCTGAAGTCAAGTTTGAAGGTGATACCTTAGTTAATAGAATC
GAATTAAAAGGTATTGATTTTAAAGAAGATGGTAACATTTTAGGTCACAAATTGGAATACATTTATAACT
CTCACAATGTTTACATCACTGCTGACAAACAAAAGAATGGTATCAAAGCTAACTTCAAAATTAGACACAA
CATTGAAGATGGTTCTGTTCAATTAGCTGACCATTATCAACAAAATACTCCAATTGGTGATGGTCCAGTC
TTGTTACCAGACAACCATTACTTATCCACTCAATCTAGATTATCCAAAGATCCAAACGAAAAGAGAGACC
ACATGGTCTTGTTAGAATTTGTTACTGCTGCTGGTATTACCCATGGTATTGATGAATTGTACAAATAAGG
ATGCTAGCATTTTAACTCGAGGGCGCGCCACTTCTAAATAAGCGAATTTCTTATGATTTATGATTTTTAT
TATTAAATAAGTTATAAAAAAAATAAGTGTATACAAATTTTAAAGTGACTCTTAGGTTTTAAAACGAAAA
TTCTTATTCTTGAGTAACTCTTTCCTGTAGGTCAGGTTGCTTTCTCAGGTATAGTATGAGGTCGCTCTTA
TTGACCACACCTCTACCGGCAGATCCGCTAGGGATAACAGGGTAATATAGATCTG
