>Addgene plasmid #81108 | GTT-c | addgene partial sequence | sequence record 164586 | Tef-promoter-F 5'-GGATACAGTTCTCACATCAC-3'
ATGAGTGTCATAAACTTTACCGGATCGAGTGGACCTCTCGTCAAGGTATGCGGGCTCCAGTCCACTGAAG
CAGCGGAGTGTGCCCTAGACTCTGATGCCGATCTCTTGGGCATTATCTGCGTCCCGAATAGGAAACGCAC
CATTGATCCTGTAATCGCGCGCAAGATTTCTTCGCTCGTAAAGGCCTACAAGAACTCTTCAGGAACGCCG
AAGTATTTAGTCGGTGTTTTTCGTAATCAGCCTAAAGAGGACGTATTGGCACTCGTAAACGACTACGGCA
TAGATATAGTGCAGTTACATGGGGACGAGAGCTGGCAGGAATATCAAGAGTTCCTGGGCTTGCCTGTCAT
TAAACGACTGGTTTTTCCGAAAGATTGTAATATCCTTTTGTCAGCAGCGTCGCAGAAACCGCACTCATTC
ATACCGCTCTTCGACTCGGAAGCAGGCGGTACAGGGGAACTACTGGACTGGAATAGTATAAGTGACTGGG
TCGGACGGCAAGAGAGTCCGGAGTCCTTACATTTTATGCTGGCCGGGGGTTTAACCCCCGAAAACGTGGG
AGATGCCCTCCGATTAAATGGGGTTATCGGTGTCGATGTATCAGGTGGGGTGGAGACGAATGGCGTGAAG
GACTCAAATAAAATCGCTAATTTTGTGAAAAACGCTAAGAAATGAGAATATTGATAAATTTAAATTTTGG
AATGAGGGTTGTCCTTTCCTTTACAATAGAGGCATTTGAGTGAGTAGGTTTTATCACCTTCTTGCTCTTA
